Addgene plasmid #236687: pAAVLINKv1-pCALM1-Cre-3' ROBO2
Purpose: 3' AAVLINK plasmid for ROBO2 expression
Depositing lab: Zhonghua Lu. Depositing organization: Shenzhen Institute of Advanced Technology (SIAT), Chinese Academy of Sciences. Publication: AAVLINK: A potent DNA-recombination method for large cargo delivery in gene therapy. Lin J, Lin Y, Liu N, Cao W, Zhang J, Wen S, Zhang Y, Liao W, Hong Z, Lin Y, Liu Q, Liu H, Li Q, Chen B, Li M, Luo Z, Yang L, Yang Y, Zheng SH, Wang Y, Chu H, Hu Y, Qin Y, Luo BX, Tian S, Chen Y, Yan T, Yang L, Wang H, Liu T, Jiang Y, Lu Z. Cell. 2026 Feb 5;189(3):969-986.e17. doi: 10.1016/j.cell.2025.12.039. Epub 2026 Jan 27. PubMed 41605211.
Backbone
  Vector backbone: pAAV-hSyn-EGFP
  Backbone manufacturer: Addgene
  Vector type: AAV, Cre/Lox
Growth in bacteria
  Bacterial resistance: Ampicillin, 100 μg/mL
  Growth temperature: 37°C
  Growth strain: NEB Stable
  Copy number: High Copy
Gene/Insert
  Gene/Insert name: ROBO2
  Species: H. sapiens (human)
  Entrez Gene: ROBO2 (a.k.a. SAX3)
  Promoter: pCALM1
  Tag / fusion protein: FLAG (C terminal on insert)
  Cloning method: Restriction Enzyme; 5′ cloning site unknown (unknown if destroyed); 3′ cloning site unknown (unknown if destroyed)
  Sequencing primers: 5′ n/a
Terms and licenses: Academic/Nonprofit Terms; Industry Terms: Not Available to Industry
Depositor comments: See publication for corresponding AAV Link vectors.
How to cite: pAAVLINKv1-pCALM1-Cre-3' ROBO2 was a gift from Zhonghua Lu (Addgene plasmid # 236687 ; http://n2t.net/addgene:236687 ; RRID:Addgene_236687)
