[The description below was written by a language model from this plasmid's Addgene catalogue record and pLannotate feature annotations shown in this document.]
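Description:
pAAVLINKv1-pCALM1-Cre-3' ROBO2 is the 3' half of a two-vector AAVLINK pair, a Cre/lox DNA-recombination system for delivering cargo too large for a single AAV genome, here human ROBO2 (a SLIT receptor involved in axon guidance). It is built on the pAAV-hSyn-EGFP backbone and is propagated in bacteria as a high-copy plasmid. The backbone carries a ColE1/pUC-type origin, an ampicillin resistance gene with its own promoter, and an f1 origin. One AAV2 inverted terminal repeat is annotated in full and the other only as short fragments; together they bracket the region to be packaged into AAV particles.

Within the ITRs, the annotated order is a Cre recombinase coding sequence, a fragment of the chimeric β-globin/immunoglobulin intron, a lox2272 site, a second fragment of the same intron, and then a partial ROBO2 coding sequence. That ROBO2 fragment is fused at its C terminus to a 3xFLAG tag and is followed by WPRE fragments and SV40 polyadenylation signal fragments. The catalogue lists pCALM1 as the promoter. It was not annotated in the feature table, but an unannotated gap lies upstream of Cre, where the plasmid name suggests it would sit.

This layout suggests that Cre expressed from this vector recombines its lox2272 site with a matching site on the partner 5' vector. That would join the two ROBO2 halves, with the lox scar lying inside an intron that is spliced out to give a full-length, FLAG-tagged transcript. This mechanism is an inference from the arrangement of parts. The record does not describe the partner 5' construct, referring only to the associated publication for the corresponding vectors.
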