Features (pLannotate 1.2.2; 20 found; start..end, strand, type, name):
     22..113     +  intron         chimeric intron (fragment): chimera between introns from human β-globin and immunoglobulin heavy chain genes
    113..2101    +  CDS            ROBO2 (fragment): ROBO2_HUMAN - Also known as KIAA1568. Experimental evidence at protein level: Swiss-Prot protein existence level 1. Receptor for SLIT2, and probably SLIT1, which are thought to act as molecular guidance cue in cellular migration, including axonal navigation at the ventral midline of the neural tube and projection of axons to different regions during neuronal development. From Homo sapiens (Human).
   2108..2173    +  CDS            3xFLAG: three tandem FLAG® epitope tags, followed by an enterokinase cleavage site
   2185..2342    +  misc_feature   WPRE (fragment): woodchuck hepatitis virus posttranscriptional regulatory element
   2348..2432    +  misc_feature   WPRE (fragment): woodchuck hepatitis virus posttranscriptional regulatory element
   2431..2474    -  polyA_signal   SV40 poly(A) signal (fragment): SV40 polyadenylation signal
   2478..2545    -  polyA_signal   SV40 poly(A) signal (fragment): SV40 polyadenylation signal
   2651..2791    +  repeat_region  AAV2 ITR: inverted terminal repeat of adeno-associated virus serotype 2 inverted
   2796..2847    -  misc_feature   bom (fragment): basis of mobility region from pBR322
   2866..3321    +  rep_origin     f1 ori (sequence partly withheld): f1 bacteriophage origin of replication; arrow indicates direction of (+) strand synthesis
   3322..3371    -  misc_feature   bom (fragment): basis of mobility region from pBR322
   3473..3508    -  CDS            rop (fragment): Rop protein, which maintains plasmids at low copy number; rop
   3603..3707    +  promoter       AmpR promoter: bla
   3708..4568    +  CDS            AmpR: β-lactamase; bla; confers resistance to ampicillin, carbenicillin, and related antibiotics
   4739..5327    +  rep_origin     ori: high-copy-number ColE1/pMB1/pBR322/pUC origin of replication
   5400..5427    +  repeat_region  AAV2 ITR (fragment): inverted terminal repeat of adeno-associated virus serotype 2 inverted
   5456..5483    +  repeat_region  AAV2 ITR (fragment): inverted terminal repeat of adeno-associated virus serotype 2 inverted
   5665..6693    +  CDS            cre: RECR_BPP1 - Experimental evidence at protein level: Swiss-Prot protein existence level 1. Catalyzes site-specific recombination between two 34-base- pair LOXP sites. Its role is to maintain the phage genome as a monomeric unit-copy plasmid in the lysogenic state. From Escherichia phage P1 (Bacteriophage P1).
   6697..6737    +  intron         chimeric intron (fragment): chimera between introns from human β-globin and immunoglobulin heavy chain genes
   6744..12      +  protein_bind   lox2272 (fragment) (across the origin): Cre-mediated recombination occurs in the 8-bp core sequence (GGATACTT). lox2272 sites are compatible with each other, but incompatible with loxP or loxN sites (Lee and Saito, 1988). Cre recombinase
>Addgene plasmid #236687 | pAAVLINKv1-pCALM1-Cre-3' ROBO2 | addgene full sequence | sequence record 476866 | Addgene NGS Result
GGATACTTTATAGCAATTTATGAAACTGGGCTTGTCGAGACAGAGAAGACTCTTGCGTTTCTGATAGGCA
CCTATTGGTCTTACTGACATCCACTTTGCCTTTCTCTCCACAGGTATTCAATACCGGGTAGAGGTTGCAG
CTAGTACCAGTGCAGGGGTTGGAGTAAAGAGTGAGCCACAGCCAATAATAATCGGGAGACGCAATGAAGT
TGTCATTACTGAAAACAATAACAGCATAACTGAGCAAATCACTGATGTGGTGAAGCAACCAGCCTTTATA
GCTGGTATTGGTGGTGCCTGCTGGGTAATTCTGATGGGTTTTAGCATATGGTTGTATTGGCGAAGAAAGA
AGAGGAAGGGACTCAGTAATTATGCTGTTACGTTTCAAAGAGGAGATGGAGGACTAATGAGCAATGGAAG
CCGTCCAGGTCTTCTCAATGCTGGTGATCCCAGCTATCCATGGCTTGCTGATTCTTGGCCAGCCACGAGC
TTGCCAGTAAATAATAGCAACAGTGGCCCAAATGAGATTGGAAATTTTGGCCGTGGAGATGTGCTGCCAC
CAGTTCCAGGCCAAGGGGATAAAACAGCAACGATGCTCTCAGATGGAGCCATTTATAGTAGCATTGACTT
CACTACCAAAACCAGTTACAACAGTTCCAGCCAAATAACACAGGCTACCCCATATGCCACGACACAGATC
TTGCATTCCAACAGCATACATGAATTGGCTGTCGATCTGCCTGATCCACAATGGAAAAGCTCAATTCAGC
AAAAAACAGATCTGATGGGATTTGGTTATTCTCTACCTGATCAGAACAAAGGTAACAATGGTGGGAAAGG
TGGAAAAAAGAAGAAAAATAAAAACTCTTCTAAACCACAGAAAAACAATGGATCCACTTGGGCCAATGTC
CCTCTACCTCCCCCCCCAGTCCAGCCCCTTCCTGGCACGGAGCTGGAACACTATGCAGTGGAACAACAAG
AAAATGGCTATGACAGTGATAGCTGGTGCCCACCATTGCCAGTACAAACTTACTTACACCAAGGTCTGGA
AGATGAACTGGAAGAAGATGATGATAGGGTCCCAACACCTCCTGTTCGAGGCGTGGCTTCTTCTCCTGCT
ATCTCCTTTGGACAGCAGTCCACTGCAACTCTTACTCCATCCCCACGGGAAGAGATGCAACCCATGCTGC
AGGCTCACCTGGATGAGTTGACAAGAGCCTATCAGTTTGATATAGCAAAACAAACATGGCACATTCAAAG
CAATAATCAACCTCCACAGCCTCCAGTTCCACCGTTAGGTTATGTGTCTGGAGCCTTGATTTCTGATTTG
GAAACGGATGTTGCAGATGATGATGCCGACGACGAAGAGGAAGCTTTAGAAATCCCCAGGCCCCTGAGAG
CACTGGACCAGACTCCTGGATCCAGCATGGACAATCTAGACAGCTCTGTGACAGGAAAAGCCTTTACCTC
CTCTCAAAGACCTCGACCTACCAGCCCATTTTCTACTGACAGTAACACCAGTGCAGCCCTGAGTCAAAGT
CAGAGGCCTCGGCCCACTAAAAAACACAAGGGAGGGCGGATGGACCAACAACCAGCATTGCCTCATCGAA
GGGAAGGAATGACAGATGATCTTCCACCACCACCAGATCCCCCGCCAGGTCAGGGTTTAAGGCAGCAAAT
AGGCCCGAGCCAGCAGGCTGGTAACGTGGAAAACTCAGCAGAGAGAAAAGGAAGCTCTCTAGAGAGACAA
CATGCATCCAGCTTAGAAGACACAAAGAGCTCATTGGATTGTCCAGCTAGAACCTCCCTAGAGTGGCAGC
GACAAACCCAGGAATGGATAAGCTCCACAGAACGACAAGAAGATATACGGAAAGCCCCACACAAACAAGG
TGTCGGATCAGAGGAGGCCTTGGTGCCCTATAGCAAGCCCAGTTTCCCATCTCCAGGTGGCCACAGCTCA
TCAGGAACAGCTTCTTCTAAGGGATCCACTGGACCTAGGAAAACCGAGGTGTTGAGAGCAGGCCACCAGC
GCAATGCCAGCGACCTTCTTGACATAGGATATATGGGCTCCAACAGTCAAGGACAGTTTACAGGTGAATT
ATGTACAGACTACAAAGACCATGACGGTGATTATAAAGATCATGACATCGACTACAAGGATGACGATGAC
AAGTAACTCGAGATAATCAACCTCTGGATTACAAAATTTGTGAAAGATTGACTGGTATTCTTAACTATGT
TGCTCCTTTTACGCTATGTGGATACGCTGCTTTAATGCCTTTGTATCATGCTATTGCTTCCCGTATGGCT
TTCATTTTCTCCTCCTTGTATAAATCCTGGTTAGTTCTTGCCACGGCGGAACTCATCGCCGCCTGCCTTG
CCCGCTGCTGGACAGGGGCTCGGCTGTTGGGCACTGACAATTCCGTGGTGTTTATTTGTGAAATTTGTGA
TGCTATTGCTTTATTTGTAACCATCTAGCTTTATTTGTGAAATTTGTGATGCTATTGCTTTATTTGTAAC
CATTATAAGCTGCAATAAACAAGTTAACAACAACAATTGCATTCATTTTATGTTTCAGGTTCAGGGGGAG
ATGTGGGAGGTTTTTTAAAGATCTGGAGACCGGTGTGGCACGTGCGGACCGAGCGGCCGCAGGAACCCCT
AGTGATGGAGTTGGCCACTCCCTCTCTGCGCGCTCGCTCGCTCACTGAGGCCGGGCGACCAAAGGTCGCC
CGACGCCCGGGCTTTGCCCGGGCGGCCTCAGTGAGCGAGCGAGCGCGCAGCTGCCTGCAGGGGCGCCTGA
TGCGGTATTTTCTCCTTACGCATCTGTGCGGTATTTCACACCGCATA
[95 nt withheld, positions 2848-2942]
T
[46 nt withheld, positions 2944-2989]
C
[141 nt withheld, positions 2991-3131]
CCTTTGACGTTGGAGTCCACGTTCTTT
[37 nt withheld, positions 3159-3195]
ACTCTATCTCGGGCTATTCTTTTGATTTATAAGGGATTTTGCCGATTTCGGTCTATTGGTTAAAAAATGA
GCTGATTTAACAAAAATTTAACGCGAATTTTAACAAAATATTAACGTTTACAATTTTATGGTGCACTCTC
AGTACAATCTGCTCTGATGCCGCATAGTTAAGCCAGCCCCGACACCCGCCAACACCCGCTGACGCGCCCT
GACGGGCTTGTCTGCTCCCGGCATCCGCTTACAGACAAGCTGTGACCGTCTCCGGGAGCTGCATGTGTCA
GAGGTTTTCACCGTCATCACCGAAACGCGCGAGACGAAAGGGCCTCGTGATACGCCTATTTTTATAGGTT
AATGTCATGATAATAATGGTTTCTTAGACGTCAGGTGGCACTTTTCGGGGAAATGTGCGCGGAACCCCTA
TTTGTTTATTTTTCTAAATACATTCAAATATGTATCCGCTCATGAGACAATAACCCTGATAAATGCTTCA
ATAATATTGAAAAAGGAAGAGTATGAGTATTCAACATTTCCGTGTCGCCCTTATTCCCTTTTTTGCGGCA
TTTTGCCTTCCTGTTTTTGCTCACCCAGAAACGCTGGTGAAAGTAAAAGATGCTGAAGATCAGTTGGGTG
CACGAGTGGGTTACATCGAACTGGATCTCAACAGCGGTAAGATCCTTGAGAGTTTTCGCCCCGAAGAACG
TTTTCCAATGATGAGCACTTTTAAAGTTCTGCTATGTGGCGCGGTATTATCCCGTATTGACGCCGGGCAA
GAGCAACTCGGTCGCCGCATACACTATTCTCAGAATGACTTGGTTGAGTACTCACCAGTCACAGAAAAGC
ATCTTACGGATGGCATGACAGTAAGAGAATTATGCAGTGCTGCCATAACCATGAGTGATAACACTGCGGC
CAACTTACTTCTGACAACGATCGGAGGACCGAAGGAGCTAACCGCTTTTTTGCACAACATGGGGGATCAT
GTAACTCGCCTTGATCGTTGGGAACCGGAGCTGAATGAAGCCATACCAAACGACGAGCGTGACACCACGA
TGCCTGTAGCAATGGCAACAACGTTGCGCAAACTATTAACTGGCGAACTACTTACTCTAGCTTCCCGGCA
ACAATTAATAGACTGGATGGAGGCGGATAAAGTTGCAGGACCACTTCTGCGCTCGGCCCTTCCGGCTGGC
TGGTTTATTGCTGATAAATCTGGAGCCGGTGAGCGTGGGTCTCGCGGTATCATTGCAGCACTGGGGCCAG
ATGGTAAGCCCTCCCGTATCGTAGTTATCTACACGACGGGGAGTCAGGCAACTATGGATGAACGAAATAG
ACAGATCGCTGAGATAGGTGCCTCACTGATTAAGCATTGGTAACTGTCAGACCAAGTTTACTCATATATA
CTTTAGATTGATTTAAAACTTCATTTTTAATTTAAAAGGATCTAGGTGAAGATCCTTTTTGATAATCTCA
TGACCAAAATCCCTTAACGTGAGTTTTCGTTCCACTGAGCGTCAGACCCCGTAGAAAAGATCAAAGGATC
TTCTTGAGATCCTTTTTTTCTGCGCGTAATCTGCTGCTTGCAAACAAAAAAACCACCGCTACCAGCGGTG
GTTTGTTTGCCGGATCAAGAGCTACCAACTCTTTTTCCGAAGGTAACTGGCTTCAGCAGAGCGCAGATAC
CAAATACTGTTCTTCTAGTGTAGCCGTAGTTAGGCCACCACTTCAAGAACTCTGTAGCACCGCCTACATA
CCTCGCTCTGCTAATCCTGTTACCAGTGGCTGCTGCCAGTGGCGATAAGTCGTGTCTTACCGGGTTGGAC
TCAAGACGATAGTTACCGGATAAGGCGCAGCGGTCGGGCTGAACGGGGGGTTCGTGCACACAGCCCAGCT
TGGAGCGAACGACCTACACCGAACTGAGATACCTACAGCGTGAGCTATGAGAAAGCGCCACGCTTCCCGA
AGGGAGAAAGGCGGACAGGTATCCGGTAAGCGGCAGGGTCGGAACAGGAGAGCGCACGAGGGAGCTTCCA
GGGGGAAACGCCTGGTATCTTTATAGTCCTGTCGGGTTTCGCCACCTCTGACTTGAGCGTCGATTTTTGT
GATGCTCGTCAGGGGGGCGGAGCCTATGGAAAAACGCCAGCAACGCGGCCTTTTTACGGTTCCTGGCCTT
TTGCTGGCCTTTTGCTCACATGTCCTGCAGGCAGCTGCGCGCTCGCTCGCTCACTGAGGCCGCCCGGGCG
TCGGGCGACCTTTGGTCGCCCGGCCTCAGTGAGCGAGCGAGCGCGCAGAGAGGGAGTGGCCAACTCCATC
ACTAGGGGTTCCTGCGGCCGCACGCGTCGCTCTGCGCGAGGCGGCTCCGCCGCGGCGGAGGGATACGGCG
CACCATATATATATCGCGGGGCGCAGACTCGCGCTCCGGCAGTGGTGCTGGGAGTGTCGTGGACGCCGTG
CCGTTACTCGTACGCCACCATGTCCAATTTACTGACCGTACACCAAAATTTGCCTGCATTACCGGTCGAT
GCAACGAGTGATGAGGTTCGCAAGAACCTGATGGACATGTTCAGGGATCGCCAGGCGTTTTCTGAGCATA
CCTGGAAAATGCTTCTGTCCGTTTGCCGGTCGTGGGCGGCATGGTGCAAGTTGAATAACCGGAAATGGTT
TCCCGCAGAACCTGAAGATGTTCGCGATTATCTTCTATATCTTCAGGCGCGCGGTCTGGCAGTAAAAACC
ATCCAGCAACATTTGGGCCAGCTAAACATGCTTCATCGTCGGTCCGGGCTGCCACGACCAAGTGACAGCA
ATGCTGTTTCACTGGTTATGCGGCGGATCCGAAAAGAAAACGTTGATGCCGGTGAACGTGCAAAACAGGC
TCTAGCGTTCGAACGCACTGATTTCGACCAGGTTCGTTCACTCATGGAAAATAGCGATCGCTGCCAGGAT
ATACGTAATCTGGCATTTCTGGGGATTGCTTATAACACCCTGTTACGTATAGCCGAAATTGCCAGGATCA
GGGTTAAAGATATCTCACGTACTGACGGTGGGAGAATGTTAATCCATATTGGCAGAACGAAAACGCTGGT
TAGCACCGCAGGTGTAGAGAAGGCACTTAGCCTGGGGGTAACTAAACTGGTCGAGCGATGGATTTCCGTC
TCTGGTGTAGCTGATGATCCGAATAACTACCTGTTTTGCCGGGTCAGAAAAAATGGTGTTGCCGCGCCAT
CTGCCACCAGCCAGCTATCAACTCGCGCCCTGGAAGGGATTTTTGAAGCAACTCATCGATTGATTTACGG
CGCTAAGGATGACTCTGGTCAGAGATACCTGGCCTGGTCTGGACACAGTGCCCGTGTCGGAGCCGCGCGA
GATATGGCCCGCGCTGGAGTTTCAATACCGGAGATCATGCAAGCTGGTGGCTGGACCAATGTAAATATTG
TAATGAACTATATCCGTAACCTGGATAGTGAAACAGGGGCAATGGTGCGCCTGCTGGAAGATGGCGATTA
GGTAAGTATCAAGGTTACAAGACAGGTTTAAGGAGACCAATAACTAGTATAACTTCGTATA
